Addgene plasmid #178703: pAAV-VTKS3-V5-APEX2-NES
Purpose: AAV vector for Flp-dependent transgene expression of V5-APEX2-NES in neurons under the control of the hSyn1 promoter (Kugler et al 2003)
Depositing lab: Jordane Dimidschstein. Depositing organization: Broad Institute. Publication: A versatile viral toolkit for functional discovery in the nervous system. Pouchelon G, Vergara J, McMahon J, Gorissen BL, Lin JD, Vormstein-Schneider D, Niehaus JL, Burbridge TJ, Wester JC, Sherer M, Fernandez-Otero M, Allaway KC, Pelkey K, Chittajallu R, McBain CJ, Fan M, Nasse JS, Wildenberg GA, Fishell G, Dimidschstein J. Cell Rep Methods. 2022 May 26;2(6):100225. doi: 10.1016/j.crmeth.2022.100225. eCollection 2022 Jun 20. PubMed 35784651.
Backbone
  Vector backbone: pAAV-VTKS3
  Vector type: AAV
Growth in bacteria
  Bacterial resistance: Ampicillin, 100 μg/mL
  Growth temperature: 37°C
  Growth strain: NEB Stable
  Copy number: High Copy
Gene/Insert
  Gene/Insert name: V5-APEX2-NES
  Species: Synthetic
  Cloning method: Gibson Cloning
Terms and licenses: Academic/Nonprofit Terms; Industry Terms: Not Available to Industry
How to cite: pAAV-VTKS3-V5-APEX2-NES was a gift from Jordane Dimidschstein (Addgene plasmid # 178703 ; http://n2t.net/addgene:178703 ; RRID:Addgene_178703)
