[The description below was written by a language model from this plasmid's Addgene catalogue record and pLannotate feature annotations shown in this document.]
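Description:
pAAV-VTKS3-V5-APEX2-NES is an adeno-associated virus transfer plasmid (5,357 nt) built on the pAAV-VTKS3 backbone for Flp-dependent expression of a cytosolic APEX2 peroxidase in neurons. It is maintained in bacteria through a high-copy ColE1/pUC-type origin and selected with ampicillin via the β-lactamase gene; an f1 phage origin is also present. The expression cassette is bounded by AAV2 inverted terminal repeats, which permit packaging of the intervening DNA into recombinant AAV particles. The annotation detects a full ITR on the downstream side but only short ITR fragments on the upstream side, which may reflect the difficulty of sequencing and annotating these repeats.

Within the ITRs, the human synapsin I promoter drives neuron-restricted transcription. The coding sequence lies on the reverse strand relative to this promoter: an ascorbate peroxidase-derived open reading frame (annotated by homology to pea APX1, corresponding to the engineered APEX2) followed by the HIV Rev nuclear export signal. The V5 epitope tag named in the record is not separately annotated in the feature table. The inverted insert is flanked by two minimal FRT sites in opposite orientation, each adjacent to a short β-globin intron fragment, so Flp recombinase can flip the cassette into the sense orientation and switch on expression only in Flp-expressing cells. A WPRE and the bovine growth hormone polyadenylation signal downstream enhance transcript stability and processing.

APEX2 is commonly used for proximity biotinylation and as an electron microscopy contrast tag. The construct belongs to a viral toolkit for functional studies of the nervous system, and combining it with a Flp source allows intersectional targeting of defined neuronal populations.
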