Features (pLannotate 1.2.2; 21 found; start..end, strand, type, name):
     12..39      +  repeat_region  AAV2 ITR (fragment): inverted terminal repeat of adeno-associated virus serotype 2 inverted
     68..95      +  repeat_region  AAV2 ITR (fragment): inverted terminal repeat of adeno-associated virus serotype 2 inverted
    158..605     +  promoter       hSyn promoter: human synapsin I promoter; confers neuron-specific expression (Kügler et al., 2003)
    629..662     +  protein_bind   FRT (minimal): supports FLP-mediated excision but not integration (Turan and Bode, 2011) FLP recombinase from the Saccharomyces cerevisiae 2μ plasmid
    663..712     -  intron         β-globin intron (fragment): internally truncated intron from human β-globin
    758..775     +  misc_feature   MCS (fragment): pUC18/19 multiple cloning site
    781..807     -  CDS            NES: nuclear export signal from the HIV Rev protein (Fischer et al., 1995)
    814..1560    -  CDS            APX1: APX1_PEA - Also known as APPX1. Experimental evidence at protein level: Swiss-Prot protein existence level 1. Plays a key role in hydrogen peroxide removal. From Pisum sativum (Garden pea).
   1618..1661    +  misc_feature   MCS (fragment): pUC18/19 multiple cloning site
   1672..1705    -  protein_bind   FRT (minimal): supports FLP-mediated excision but not integration (Turan and Bode, 2011) FLP recombinase from the Saccharomyces cerevisiae 2μ plasmid
   1706..1756    -  intron         β-globin intron (fragment): internally truncated intron from human β-globin
   1798..2386    +  misc_feature   WPRE: woodchuck hepatitis virus posttranscriptional regulatory element
   2394..2618    +  polyA_signal   bGH poly(A) signal: bovine growth hormone polyadenylation signal
   2620..2760    +  repeat_region  AAV2 ITR: inverted terminal repeat of adeno-associated virus serotype 2 inverted
   2765..2816    -  misc_feature   bom (fragment): basis of mobility region from pBR322
   2835..3290    +  rep_origin     f1 ori (sequence partly withheld): f1 bacteriophage origin of replication; arrow indicates direction of (+) strand synthesis
   3291..3340    -  misc_feature   bom (fragment): basis of mobility region from pBR322
   3442..3477    -  CDS            rop (fragment): Rop protein, which maintains plasmids at low copy number; rop
   3572..3676    +  promoter       AmpR promoter: bla
   3677..4537    +  CDS            AmpR: β-lactamase; bla; confers resistance to ampicillin, carbenicillin, and related antibiotics
   4708..5296    +  rep_origin     ori: high-copy-number ColE1/pMB1/pBR322/pUC origin of replication
>Addgene plasmid #178703 | pAAV-VTKS3-V5-APEX2-NES | addgene full sequence | sequence record 354862 | Addgene NGS Result
CCTGCAGGCAGCTGCGCGCTCGCTCGCTCACTGAGGCCGCCCGGGCGTCGGGCGACCTTTGGTCGCCCGG
CCTCAGTGAGCGAGCGAGCGCGCAGAGAGGGAGTGGCCAACTCCATCACTAGGGGTTCCTGCTAGACTGC
AGAGGGCCCTGCGTATGAGTGCAAGTGGGTTTTAGGACCAGGATGAGGCGGGGTGGGGGTGCCTACCTGA
CGACCGACCCCGACCCACTGGACAAGCACCCAACCCCCATTCCCCAAATTGCGCATCCCCTATCAGAGAG
GGGGAGGGGAAACAGGATGCGGCGAGGCGCGTGCGCACTGCCAGCTTCAGCACCGCGGACAGTGCCTTCG
CCCCCGCCTGGCGGCGCGCGCCACCGCCGCCTCAGCACTGAAGGCGCGCTGACGTCACTCGCCGGTCCCC
CGCAAACTCCCCTTCCCGGCCACCTTGGTCGCGTCCGCGCCGCCGCCGGCCCAGCCGGACCGCACCACGC
GAGGCGCGAGATAGGGGGGCACGGGCGCGACCATCTGCGCTGCGGCGCCGGCGACTCAGCGCTGCCTCAG
TCTGCGGTGGGCAGCGGAGGAGTCGTGTCGTGCCTGAGAGCGCAGTCAGATATCGTTTAAACTCCGGAGA
AGTTCCTATTCTCTAGAAAGTATAGGAACTTCGCAGAATGGTAGCTGGATTGTAGCTGCTATTAGCAATA
TGAAACCTCTTAGAAGTTCCTATTCTTCAAAAGGTATAGGAACTTCAACGCGCCCTAGAATTCGAGCTCG
GTACCTAGTCCAGGGTCAGGCGCTCCAGGGGTGGCAGCTGCAGGGCGTCGGCAAATCCCAGTTCTGACAG
CTTCTGATGTGCTTCTGCGTAATCTGCGAAAAAAGCATCCTCGTCGGCTGCATACTTATCGACCAGAGGT
CTGAACACGGGATCGGACAGCAGGGCTTTGTCGCTGGGCAGCTGCAGCAGCCCTTCCTTCTCTCCACTCA
GCAGTTCAGTAAAGTAAGAATTGTCGAAAATCAGGGGGTTGCTTGTCCAGGGTCCCTCGAAGCCTGACCT
TTCCTTATGAGCGGCGCCAATGGTGTGCCCTCCAGACAGTGCGACGATATCCTGGTCAGTCAGGCCCATA
GCTTTCCCAAACACATCTCGCAGATGGTCGGAGCCCTTTGTCGGATCTGGCAGGCGCCCCTCTGGAGGTG
GTTCTGGTTTGTCCTCCCGTCCTGGGTGGAAAGGCACCTTGGGGCCCCCAGTGACCTCCACAGCGACCAC
TCCTGCCAGCTGATAAAAATCGGCGTAGGACAGAATTGGGAACTCTGCTTTCAGAGGTTCCAGCAGCCGC
ACGGCGATGTCCAGCCCATTGTTGGCACTATGTGCCAGTTCAGCAGGGTGCTTGATTGTTCCAAAGGGTC
CGCCTGTTTTGGTTCCCTTGTCAAAGGTGCCTGCGCTGTGGAAAGCCAGTCTCAGCATCAGAGGTGCGCA
CCTCTTTTCTGCGATAAACCCTCTCAGCTTCTTCTTGGCTTTCTCCACGGCATCCTGGTAGTCTGCGGAC
ACTGTTGGGTATGATTTCCCACCGGTGGTGCTGTCCAGGCCCAGCAGGGGGTTGGGGATGGGCTTGCCCA
TGGTGGCGTACCCGGGGATCCTCTAGAGTCGACCTGCAGGCATGCAAGCTTGGTGGCTAGCGAAGTTCCT
ATACTTTCTAGAGAATAGGAACTTCTTGCCTTAACCCAGAAATTATCACTGTTATTCTTTAGAATGGTGC
AAAGAGAAGTTCCTATACCTTTTGAAGAATAGGAACTTCGGCGCGCCAATCAACCTCTGGATTACAAAAT
TTGTGAAAGATTGACTGGTATTCTTAACTATGTTGCTCCTTTTACGCTATGTGGATACGCTGCTTTAATG
CCTTTGTATCATGCTATTGCTTCCCGTATGGCTTTCATTTTCTCCTCCTTGTATAAATCCTGGTTGCTGT
CTCTTTATGAGGAGTTGTGGCCCGTTGTCAGGCAACGTGGCGTGGTGTGCACTGTGTTTGCTGACGCAAC
CCCCACTGGTTGGGGCATTGCCACCACCTGTCAGCTCCTTTCCGGGACTTTCGCTTTCCCCCTCCCTATT
GCCACGGCGGAACTCATCGCCGCCTGCCTTGCCCGCTGCTGGACAGGGGCTCGGCTGTTGGGCACTGACA
ATTCCGTGGTGTTGTCGGGGAAGCTGACGTCCTTTCCATGGCTGCTCGCCTGTGTTGCCACCTGGATTCT
GCGCGGGACGTCCTTCTGCTACGTCCCTTCGGCCCTCAATCCAGCGGACCTTCCTTCCCGCGGCCTGCTG
CCGGCTCTGCGGCCTCTTCCGCGTCTTCGCCTTCGCCCTCAGACGAGTCGGATCTCCCTTTGGGCCGCCT
CCCCGCCTGGATCCTGTGCCTTCTAGTTGCCAGCCATCTGTTGTTTGCCCCTCCCCCGTGCCTTCCTTGA
CCCTGGAAGGTGCCACTCCCACTGTCCTTTCCTAATAAAATGAGGAAATTGCATCGCATTGTCTGAGTAG
GTGTCATTCTATTCTGGGGGGTGGGGTGGGGCAGGACAGCAAGGGGGAGGATTGGGAAGACAATAGCAGG
CATGCTGGGGATGCGGTGGGCTCTATGGCAGGAACCCCTAGTGATGGAGTTGGCCACTCCCTCTCTGCGC
GCTCGCTCGCTCACTGAGGCCGGGCGACCAAAGGTCGCCCGACGCCCGGGCTTTGCCCGGGCGGCCTCAG
TGAGCGAGCGAGCGCGCAGCTGCCTGCAGGGGCGCCTGATGCGGTATTTTCTCCTTACGCATCTGTGCGG
TATTTCACACCGCATA
[95 nt withheld, positions 2817-2911]
T
[46 nt withheld, positions 2913-2958]
C
[141 nt withheld, positions 2960-3100]
CCTTTGACGTTGGAGTCCACGTTCTTT
[37 nt withheld, positions 3128-3164]
ACTCTATCTCGGGCTATTCTTTTGATTTATAAGGGATTTTGCCGATTTCGGTCTATTGGTTAAAAAATGA
GCTGATTTAACAAAAATTTAACGCGAATTTTAACAAAATATTAACGTTTACAATTTTATGGTGCACTCTC
AGTACAATCTGCTCTGATGCCGCATAGTTAAGCCAGCCCCGACACCCGCCAACACCCGCTGACGCGCCCT
GACGGGCTTGTCTGCTCCCGGCATCCGCTTACAGACAAGCTGTGACCGTCTCCGGGAGCTGCATGTGTCA
GAGGTTTTCACCGTCATCACCGAAACGCGCGAGACGAAAGGGCCTCGTGATACGCCTATTTTTATAGGTT
AATGTCATGATAATAATGGTTTCTTAGACGTCAGGTGGCACTTTTCGGGGAAATGTGCGCGGAACCCCTA
TTTGTTTATTTTTCTAAATACATTCAAATATGTATCCGCTCATGAGACAATAACCCTGATAAATGCTTCA
ATAATATTGAAAAAGGAAGAGTATGAGTATTCAACATTTCCGTGTCGCCCTTATTCCCTTTTTTGCGGCA
TTTTGCCTTCCTGTTTTTGCTCACCCAGAAACGCTGGTGAAAGTAAAAGATGCTGAAGATCAGTTGGGTG
CACGAGTGGGTTACATCGAACTGGATCTCAACAGCGGTAAGATCCTTGAGAGTTTTCGCCCCGAAGAACG
TTTTCCAATGATGAGCACTTTTAAAGTTCTGCTATGTGGCGCGGTATTATCCCGTATTGACGCCGGGCAA
GAGCAACTCGGTCGCCGCATACACTATTCTCAGAATGACTTGGTTGAGTACTCACCAGTCACAGAAAAGC
ATCTTACGGATGGCATGACAGTAAGAGAATTATGCAGTGCTGCCATAACCATGAGTGATAACACTGCGGC
CAACTTACTTCTGACAACGATCGGAGGACCGAAGGAGCTAACCGCTTTTTTGCACAACATGGGGGATCAT
GTAACTCGCCTTGATCGTTGGGAACCGGAGCTGAATGAAGCCATACCAAACGACGAGCGTGACACCACGA
TGCCTGTAGCAATGGCAACAACGTTGCGCAAACTATTAACTGGCGAACTACTTACTCTAGCTTCCCGGCA
ACAATTAATAGACTGGATGGAGGCGGATAAAGTTGCAGGACCACTTCTGCGCTCGGCCCTTCCGGCTGGC
TGGTTTATTGCTGATAAATCTGGAGCCGGTGAGCGTGGGTCTCGCGGTATCATTGCAGCACTGGGGCCAG
ATGGTAAGCCCTCCCGTATCGTAGTTATCTACACGACGGGGAGTCAGGCAACTATGGATGAACGAAATAG
ACAGATCGCTGAGATAGGTGCCTCACTGATTAAGCATTGGTAACTGTCAGACCAAGTTTACTCATATATA
CTTTAGATTGATTTAAAACTTCATTTTTAATTTAAAAGGATCTAGGTGAAGATCCTTTTTGATAATCTCA
TGACCAAAATCCCTTAACGTGAGTTTTCGTTCCACTGAGCGTCAGACCCCGTAGAAAAGATCAAAGGATC
TTCTTGAGATCCTTTTTTTCTGCGCGTAATCTGCTGCTTGCAAACAAAAAAACCACCGCTACCAGCGGTG
GTTTGTTTGCCGGATCAAGAGCTACCAACTCTTTTTCCGAAGGTAACTGGCTTCAGCAGAGCGCAGATAC
CAAATACTGTTCTTCTAGTGTAGCCGTAGTTAGGCCACCACTTCAAGAACTCTGTAGCACCGCCTACATA
CCTCGCTCTGCTAATCCTGTTACCAGTGGCTGCTGCCAGTGGCGATAAGTCGTGTCTTACCGGGTTGGAC
TCAAGACGATAGTTACCGGATAAGGCGCAGCGGTCGGGCTGAACGGGGGGTTCGTGCACACAGCCCAGCT
TGGAGCGAACGACCTACACCGAACTGAGATACCTACAGCGTGAGCTATGAGAAAGCGCCACGCTTCCCGA
AGGGAGAAAGGCGGACAGGTATCCGGTAAGCGGCAGGGTCGGAACAGGAGAGCGCACGAGGGAGCTTCCA
GGGGGAAACGCCTGGTATCTTTATAGTCCTGTCGGGTTTCGCCACCTCTGACTTGAGCGTCGATTTTTGT
GATGCTCGTCAGGGGGGCGGAGCCTATGGAAAAACGCCAGCAACGCGGCCTTTTTACGGTTCCTGGCCTT
TTGCTGGCCTTTTGCTCACATGT
